Addgene plasmid #138937: pPD128 AND Gate, 3 repeats
Purpose: EYFP reporter vector for the Logic 37 AND 158 NOT 43 3 repeats promoter
Depositing lab: Joshua Leonard. Publication: The COMET toolkit for composing customizable genetic programs in mammalian cells. Donahue PS, Draut JW, Muldoon JJ, Edelstein HI, Bagheri N, Leonard JN. Nat Commun. 2020 Feb 7;11(1):779. doi: 10.1038/s41467-019-14147-5. PubMed 32034124.
Backbone
  Vector backbone: pPD152 Reporter Template v2
  Vector type: Mammalian Expression, Synthetic Biology
Growth in bacteria
  Bacterial resistance: Ampicillin, 100 μg/mL
  Growth temperature: 37°C
  Growth strain: DH5alpha
  Copy number: High Copy
Gene/Insert
  Gene/Insert name: Logic 37 AND 158 NOT 43 3 repeats
  Species: Synthetic
  Promoter: Logic 37 AND 158 NOT 43 3 repeats
  Cloning method: Restriction Enzyme; 5′ cloning site BglII (not destroyed); 3′ cloning site NheI (not destroyed)
  Sequencing primers: 5′ CGCAAATGGGCGGTAGGCGTG; 3′ TAGAAGGCACAGTCGAGG
Terms and licenses: Academic/Nonprofit Terms; Industry Terms: Not Available to Industry
Depositor comments: Leonard Lab plasmid reference number: L1359
How to cite: pPD128 AND Gate, 3 repeats was a gift from Joshua Leonard (Addgene plasmid # 138937 ; http://n2t.net/addgene:138937 ; RRID:Addgene_138937)
