[The description below was written by a language model from this plasmid's Addgene catalogue record and pLannotate feature annotations shown in this document.]
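Description:
pPD128 AND Gate, 3 repeats is a 4.3 kb mammalian expression reporter plasmid for synthetic biology, built on the pPD152 Reporter Template v2 backbone and belonging to the COMET toolkit for composing genetic programs in mammalian cells. It is propagated in E. coli as a high-copy plasmid through a ColE1/pUC-type origin and selected with ampicillin via the β-lactamase gene and its native promoter. An f1 phage origin and remnants of a lac promoter/operator region are also present as backbone carry-over.

The payload is a synthetic promoter named "Logic 37 AND 158 NOT 43 3 repeats", cloned between BglII and NheI sites that are both retained, so the element can be swapped. The name suggests an array, repeated three times, of binding sites for three different engineered transcription factors (designated 37, 158 and 43). It is arranged so that output needs the first two inputs together and is blocked by the third, although the record does not spell out the site architecture and the annotation does not resolve individual sites. The feature table detects only a fragment of a minimal TATA-box promoter at the start of the sequence, which gives low basal activity in the absence of activators. This is followed by the EYFP coding sequence and a bovine growth hormone polyadenylation signal. Yellow fluorescence therefore reads out the logic state of the promoter.

Downstream lie an SV40 early promoter, only a short fragment of a bleomycin-resistance gene, and an SV40 poly(A) signal, so no intact mammalian selection marker is annotated. This is consistent with transient co-transfection alongside plasmids encoding the cognate factors.
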