Features (pLannotate 1.2.2; 16 found; start..end, strand, type, name):
    132..148     +  promoter       minP (fragment): minimal TATA-box promoter with low basal activity
    190..906     +  CDS            EYFP: EYFP is a basic (constitutively fluorescent) green/yellow fluorescent protein published in 1996, derived from Aequorea victoria. It is reported to be a very rapidly-maturing weak dimer with high acid sensitivity.
    960..1071    +  polyA_signal   bGH poly(A) signal: bovine growth hormone polyadenylation signal
   1188..1209    +  promoter       SV40 promoter (fragment): SV40 enhancer and early promoter
   1230..1658    +  rep_origin     f1 ori (sequence partly withheld): f1 bacteriophage origin of replication; arrow indicates direction of (+) strand synthesis
   1663..1685    +  promoter       SV40 promoter (fragment): SV40 enhancer and early promoter
   1686..1877    +  promoter       SV40 promoter: SV40 early promoter
   1904..2002    +  CDS            ble (fragment): BLE_KLEPN - Experimental evidence at protein level: Swiss-Prot protein existence level 1. Binding protein with a strong affinity to the bleomycin family of antibiotics. Binds to CL990; an antimitotic-antibiotic compound. From Klebsiella pneumoniae.
   1997..2118    +  polyA_signal   SV40 poly(A) signal: SV40 polyadenylation signal
   2191..2207    -  protein_bind   lac operator: The lac repressor binds to the lac operator to inhibit transcription in E. coli. This inhibition can be relieved by adding lactose or isopropyl-β-D-thiogalactopyranoside (IPTG). lac repressor encoded by lacI
   2215..2245    -  promoter       lac promoter: promoter for the E. coli lac operon
   2260..2281    -  protein_bind   CAP binding site: CAP binding activates transcription in the presence of cAMP. E. coli catabolite activator protein
   2294..2386    -  CDS            lacI (fragment): lac repressor; lacI; The lac repressor binds to the lac operator to inhibit transcription in E. coli. This inhibition can be relieved by adding lactose or isopropyl-β-D-thiogalactopyranoside (IPTG).
   2569..3157    -  rep_origin     ori: high-copy-number ColE1/pMB1/pBR322/pUC origin of replication
   3328..4188    -  CDS            AmpR: β-lactamase; bla; confers resistance to ampicillin, carbenicillin, and related antibiotics
   4189..4293    -  promoter       AmpR promoter: bla
>Addgene plasmid #138937 | pPD128 AND Gate, 3 repeats | addgene full sequence | sequence record 324612 | Addgene NGS Result
GTGCCACCTGACGTCGACGGATCGGGAGATCTGAATTTGTAGATGGACAGAGTGAGGACGTGCAGAGTGT
AGATGGACAGAGTGAGGACGTGCAGAGTGTAGATGGACAGAGTGAGGACGTGCGATCCCTCTAGAGGGTA
TATAATGGGGGCCACTAGTCTACTACCAGAGCTCATCGCTAGCGCCACCATGGTGAGCAAGGGCGAGGAG
CTGTTCACCGGGGTGGTGCCCATCCTGGTCGAGCTGGACGGCGACGTAAACGGCCACAAGTTCAGCGTGT
CCGGCGAGGGCGAGGGCGATGCCACCTACGGCAAGCTGACCCTGAAGTTCATCTGCACCACCGGCAAGCT
GCCCGTGCCCTGGCCCACCCTCGTGACCACCTTCGGCTACGGCCTGCAGTGCTTCGCCCGCTACCCCGAC
CACATGAAGCAGCACGACTTCTTCAAGTCCGCCATGCCCGAAGGCTACGTCCAGGAGCGCACCATCTTCT
TCAAGGACGACGGCAACTACAAGACCCGCGCCGAGGTGAAGTTCGAGGGCGACACCCTGGTGAACCGCAT
CGAGCTGAAGGGCATCGACTTCAAGGAGGACGGCAACATCCTGGGGCACAAGCTGGAGTACAACTACAAC
AGCCACAACGTCTATATCATGGCCGACAAGCAGAAGAACGGCATCAAGGTGAACTTCAAGATCCGCCACA
ACATCGAGGACGGCAGCGTGCAGCTCGCCGACCACTACCAGCAGAACACCCCCATCGGCGACGGCCCCGT
GCTGCTGCCCGACAACCACTACCTGAGCTACCAGTCCGCCCTGAGCAAAGACCCCAACGAGAAGCGCGAT
CACATGGTCCTGCTGGAGTTCGTGACCGCCGCCGGGATCACTCTCGGCATGGACGAGCTGTACAAGTAGG
CGGCCGCTCGAGTCTAGAGGGCCCGTTTAAACCCGCTGATCAGCCTCGACTGTGCCTTCTAGTTGCCAGC
CATCTGTTGTTTGCCCCTCCCCCGTGCCTTCCTTGACCCTGGAAGGTGCCACTCCCACTGTCCTTTCCTA
ATAAAATGAGGAAATTGCATCGCATTGTCTGAGTAGGTGTCATTCTATTCTGGGGGGTGGGGTGGGGCAG
GACAGCAAGGGGGAGGATTGGGAAGTCAATAGCAGGCATGCTGGGGATGCGGTGGGCTCTATGGCTTCTG
AGGCGGAAAGAACCAGCTGGGGCTCTAGGGGGTATCCCC
[124 nt withheld, positions 1230-1353]
C
[91 nt withheld, positions 1355-1445]
A
[49 nt withheld, positions 1447-1495]
CCTTTGACGTTGGAGTCCACGTTCTTT
[37 nt withheld, positions 1523-1559]
ACCCTATCTCGGTCTATTCTTTTGATTTATAAGGGATTTTGCCGATTTCGGCCTATTGGTTAAAAAATGA
GCTGATTTAACAAAAATTTAACGCGAATTAATTCTGTGGAATGTGTGTCAGTTAGGCTCAATTAGTCAGC
AACCATAGTCCCGCCCCTAACTCCGCCCATCCCGCCCCTAACTCCGCCCAGTTCCGCCCATTCTCCGCCC
CATGGCTGACTAATTTTTTTTATTTATGCAGAGGCCGAGGCCGCCTCTGCCTCTGAGCTATTCCAGAAGT
AGTGAGGAGGCTTTTTTGGAGGCCTAGGCTTTTGCAAAAAGCTCCCGGGAGCTTGTATATCCATTTTCGG
AGGTTGGGCTTCGGAATCGTTTTCCGGGACGCCGGCTGGATGATCCTCCAGCGCGGGGATCTCATGCTGG
AGTTCTTCGCCCACCCCAACTTGTTTATTGCAGCTTATAATGGTTACAAATAAAGCAATAGCATCACAAA
TTTCACAAATAAAGCATTTTTTTCACTGCATTCTAGTTGTGGTTTGTCCAAACTCATCAATGTATCTTAT
CATGTCTGTATACCGTCGACCTCTAGCTAGAGCTTGGCGTAATCATGGTCATAGCTGTTTCCTGTGTGAA
ATTGTTATCCGCTCACAATTCCACACAACATACGAGCCGGAAGCATAAAGTGTAAAGCCTGGGGTGCCTA
ATGAGTGAGCTAACTCACATTAATTGCGTTGCGCTCACTGCCCGCTTTCCAGTCGGGAAACCTGTCGTGC
CAGCTGCATTAATGAATCGGCCAACGCGCGGGGAGAGGCGGTTTGCGTATTGGGCGCTCTTCCGCTTCCT
CGCTCACTGACTCGCTGCGCTCGGTCGTTCGGCTGCGGCGAGCGGTATCAGCTCACTCAAAGGCGGTAAT
ACGGTTATCCACAGAATCAGGGGATAACGCAGGAAAGAACATGTGAGCAAAAGGCCAGCAAAAGGCCAGG
AACCGTAAAAAGGCCGCGTTGCTGGCGTTTTTCCATAGGCTCCGCCCCCCTGACGAGCATCACAAAAATC
GACGCTCAAGTCAGAGGTGGCGAAACCCGACAGGACTATAAAGATACCAGGCGTTTCCCCCTGGAAGCTC
CCTCGTGCGCTCTCCTGTTCCGACCCTGCCGCTTACCGGATACCTGTCCGCCTTTCTCCCTTCGGGAAGC
GTGGCGCTTTCTCATAGCTCACGCTGTAGGTATCTCAGTTCGGTGTAGGTCGTTCGCTCCAAGCTGGGCT
GTGTGCACGAACCCCCCGTTCAGCCCGACCGCTGCGCCTTATCCGGTAACTATCGTCTTGAGTCCAACCC
GGTAAGACACGACTTATCGCCACTGGCAGCAGCCACTGGTAACAGGATTAGCAGAGCGAGGTATGTAGGC
GGTGCTACAGAGTTCTTGAAGTGGTGGCCTAACTACGGCTACACTAGAAGAACAGTATTTGGTATCTGCG
CTCTGCTGAAGCCAGTTACCTTCGGAAAAAGAGTTGGTAGCTCTTGATCCGGCAAACAAACCACCGCTGG
TAGCGGTGGTTTTTTTGTTTGCAAGCAGCAGATTACGCGCAGAAAAAAAGGATCTCAAGAAGATCCTTTG
ATCTTTTCTACGGGGTCTGACGCTCAGTGGAACGAAAACTCACGTTAAGGGATTTTGGTCATGAGATTAT
CAAAAAGGATCTTCACCTAGATCCTTTTAAATTAAAAATGAAGTTTTAAATCAATCTAAAGTATATATGA
GTAAACTTGGTCTGACAGTTACCAATGCTTAATCAGTGAGGCACCTATCTCAGCGATCTGTCTATTTCGT
TCATCCATAGTTGCCTGACTCCCCGTCGTGTAGATAACTACGATACGGGAGGGCTTACCATCTGGCCCCA
GTGCTGCAATGATACCGCGAGATCCACGCTCACCGGCTCCAGATTTATCAGCAATAAACCAGCCAGCCGG
AAGGGCCGAGCGCAGAAGTGGTCCTGCAACTTTATCCGCCTCCATCCAGTCTATTAATTGTTGCCGGGAA
GCTAGAGTAAGTAGTTCGCCAGTTAATAGTTTGCGCAACGTTGTTGCCATTGCTACAGGCATCGTGGTGT
CACGCTCGTCGTTTGGTATGGCTTCATTCAGCTCCGGTTCCCAACGATCAAGGCGAGTTACATGATCCCC
CATGTTGTGCAAAAAAGCGGTTAGCTCCTTCGGTCCTCCGATCGTTGTCAGAAGTAAGTTGGCCGCAGTG
TTATCACTCATGGTTATGGCAGCACTGCATAATTCTCTTACTGTCATGCCATCCGTAAGATGCTTTTCTG
TGACTGGTGAGTACTCAACCAAGTCATTCTGAGAATAGTGTATGCGGCGACCGAGTTGCTCTTGCCCGGC
GTCAATACGGGATAATACCGCGCCACATAGCAGAACTTTAAAAGTGCTCATCATTGGAAAACGTTCTTCG
GGGCGAAAACTCTCAAGGATCTTACCGCTGTTGAGATCCAGTTCGATGTAACCCACTCGTGCACCCAACT
GATCTTCAGCATCTTTTACTTTCACCAGCGTTTCTGGGTGAGCAAAAACAGGAAGGCAAAATGCCGCAAA
AAAGGGAATAAGGGCGACACGGAAATGTTGAATACTCATACTCTTCCTTTTTCAATATTATTGAAGCATT
TATCAGGGTTATTGTCTCATGAGCGGATACATATTTGAATGTATTTAGAAAAATAAACAAATAGGGGTTC
CGCGCACATTTCCCCGAAAA
