>Addgene plasmid #138937 | pPD128 AND Gate, 3 repeats | depositor partial sequence | sequence record 268541 | Logic 37 AND 158 NOT 43 3 repeats promoter
AGATCTGAATTTGTAGATGGACAGAGTGAGGACGTGCAGAGTGTAGATGGACAGAGTGAGGACGTGCAGA
GTGTAGATGGACAGAGTGAGGACGTGCGATCCCTCTAGAGGGTATATAATGGGGGCCACTAGTCTACTAC
CAGAGCTCATCGCTAGC
